Addgene plasmid #128827: FUW-TetO-Gata6
Purpose: dox-dependent expression of mouse Gata6
Depositing lab: Yossi Buganim. Depositing organization: Hebrew University. Publication: Direct Induction of the Three Pre-implantation Blastocyst Cell Types from Fibroblasts. Benchetrit H, Jaber M, Zayat V, Sebban S, Pushett A, Makedonski K, Zakheim Z, Radwan A, Maoz N, Lasry R, Renous N, Inbar M, Ram O, Kaplan T, Buganim Y. Cell Stem Cell. 2019 Jun 6;24(6):983-994.e7. doi: 10.1016/j.stem.2019.03.018. Epub 2019 Apr 25. PubMed 31031139.
Backbone
  Vector backbone: FUW-TetO
  Vector type: Lentiviral
Growth in bacteria
  Bacterial resistance: Ampicillin, 100 μg/mL
  Growth temperature: 37°C
  Growth strain: NEB Stable
  Copy number: High Copy
Gene/Insert
  Gene/Insert name: Gata6
  Species: M. musculus (mouse)
  Insert size (bp): 1800
  Entrez Gene: Gata6 (a.k.a. AA410133, GATA-6)
  Cloning method: Restriction Enzyme; 5′ cloning site Unknown (unknown if destroyed); 3′ cloning site Unknown (unknown if destroyed)
Terms and licenses: Academic/Nonprofit Terms; Industry Terms: Not Available to Industry
How to cite: FUW-TetO-Gata6 was a gift from Yossi Buganim (Addgene plasmid # 128827 ; http://n2t.net/addgene:128827 ; RRID:Addgene_128827)
