[The description below was written by a language model from this plasmid's Addgene catalogue record and the feature table of its GenBank file.]
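Description:
FUW-TetO-Gata6 is a 10.2 kb HIV-1-based lentiviral transfer plasmid built on the FUW-TetO backbone for doxycycline-dependent expression of mouse Gata6. In bacteria it is maintained through a high-copy ColE1/pUC-type origin and selected with ampicillin (AmpR/bla). An f1 origin is also present. Outside the viral region the backbone carries an SV40 promoter/origin and EM7 promoter driving BleoR (Sh ble) with an SV40 poly(A) signal. This cassette lies beyond the downstream LTR, so it would not be carried into transduced cells by the virus.

The viral genome is transcribed from a CMV enhancer/promoter fused to a truncated 5' LTR. It is followed by the Psi packaging signal, the Rev response element for Rev-dependent nuclear export, and the cPPT/CTS element. The internal expression cassette consists of a tetracycline response element with seven tetO copies upstream of a minimal CMV promoter, so transcription depends on a tetracycline-controlled transactivator. That transactivator is not encoded on this plasmid and must be supplied separately.

The roughly 1.8 kb Gata6 insert is not annotated as a feature. It evidently occupies the unannotated interval between the minimal promoter and the WPRE, which enhances transcript expression. The short "7xHis" annotation inside that interval is most likely an automated match to a histidine-rich stretch of the coding sequence rather than an engineered tag, and the gp41 peptide and Factor Xa annotations likewise look like incidental matches. A second truncated LTR and a bGH poly(A) signal close the viral unit.

The associated publication concerns direct induction of pre-implantation blastocyst cell types from fibroblasts, consistent with use of this vector for inducible transcription-factor delivery in cell-fate reprogramming.
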