LOCUS       Exported 10220 bp ds-DNA circular SYN 12-MAY-2021
DEFINITION  dox-dependent expression of mouse Gata6.
ACCESSION   .
VERSION     .
KEYWORDS    FUW-TetO-Gata6
SOURCE      synthetic DNA construct
  ORGANISM  synthetic DNA construct
REFERENCE   1 (bases 1 to 10220)
  AUTHORS   Benchetrit H, Jaber M, Zayat V, Sebban S, Pushett A, Makedonski K,
            Zakheim Z, Radwan A, Maoz N, Lasry R, Renous N, Inbar M, Ram O,
            Kaplan T, Buganim Y
  TITLE     Direct Induction of the Three Pre-implantation Blastocyst Cell Types
            from Fibroblasts.
  JOURNAL   Cell Stem Cell. 2019 Jun 6;24(6):983-994.e7. doi:
            10.1016/j.stem.2019.03.018. Epub 2019 Apr 25.
  PUBMED    31031139
REFERENCE   2 (bases 1 to 10220)
  AUTHORS   .
  TITLE     Direct Submission
  JOURNAL   Exported May 12, 2021 from SnapGene Server 1.1.58
            http://www.snapgene.com
FEATURES             Location/Qualifiers
     source          1..10220
                     /organism="synthetic DNA construct"
                     /mol_type="other DNA"
     CDS             5..49
                     /codon_start=1
                     /product="antigenic peptide corresponding to amino acids
                     655 to 669 of the HIV envelope protein gp41 (Lutje Hulsik
                     et al., 2013)"
                     /label=gp41 peptide
                     /note="recognized by the 2H10 single-chain llama nanobody"
                     /translation="KNEQELLELDKWASL"
     misc_feature    347..464
                     /label=cPPT/CTS
                     /note="central polypurine tract and central termination
                     sequence of HIV-1"
     protein_bind    521..791
                     /label=tetracycline response element
                     /bound_moiety="tetracycline repressor TetR"
                     /note="contains seven copies of the tetracycline operator
                     tetO"
     promoter        824..862
                     /label=minimal CMV promoter
                     /note="human cytomegalovirus (CMV) immediate early
                     promoter"
     primer_bind     859..883
                     /label=LNCX
                     /note="Human CMV promoter, forward primer"
     CDS             1970..1990
                     /codon_start=1
                     /product="6xHis affinity tag"
                     /label=7xHis
                     /translation="HHHHHHH"
     misc_feature    2819..3407
                     /label=WPRE
                     /note="woodchuck hepatitis virus posttranscriptional
                     regulatory element"
     primer_bind     complement(2872..2892)
                     /label=WPRE-R
                     /note="WPRE, reverse primer"
     CDS             complement(3290..3301)
                     /codon_start=1
                     /product="Factor Xa recognition and cleavage site"
                     /label=Factor Xa site
                     /translation="IEGR"
     primer_bind     complement(3410..3426)
                     /label=KS primer
                     /note="common sequencing primer, one of multiple similar
                     variants"
     primer_bind     complement(3411..3427)
                     /label=pBluescriptKS
                     /note="For pBluescript vector"
     LTR             3932..4112
                     /label=5' LTR (truncated)
                     /note="truncated 5' long terminal repeat (LTR) from HIV-1"
     primer_bind     complement(4138..4155)
                     /label=BGH-rev
                     /note="Bovine growth hormone terminator, reverse primer.
                     Also called BGH reverse"
     polyA_signal    4144..4368
                     /label=bGH poly(A) signal
                     /note="bovine growth hormone polyadenylation signal"
     rep_origin      4414..4842
                     /direction=RIGHT
                     /label=f1 ori
                     /note="f1 bacteriophage origin of replication; arrow
                     indicates direction of (+) strand synthesis"
     primer_bind     complement(4501..4520)
                     /label=F1ori-R
                     /note="F1 origin, reverse primer"
     primer_bind     4711..4732
                     /label=F1ori-F
                     /note="F1 origin, forward primer"
     primer_bind     complement(4851..4871)
                     /label=pBABE 3'
                     /note="SV40 enhancer, reverse primer for pBABE vectors"
     promoter        4856..5185
                     /label=SV40 promoter
                     /note="SV40 enhancer and early promoter"
     rep_origin      5036..5171
                     /label=SV40 ori
                     /note="SV40 origin of replication"
     primer_bind     5098..5117
                     /label=SV40pro-F
                     /note="SV40 promoter/origin, forward primer"
     promoter        5233..5280
                     /label=EM7 promoter
                     /note="synthetic bacterial promoter "
     CDS             5299..5673
                     /codon_start=1
                     /gene="Sh ble from Streptoalloteichus hindustanus"
                     /product="antibiotic-binding protein"
                     /label=BleoR
                     /note="confers resistance to bleomycin, phleomycin, and
                     Zeocin(TM)"
                     /translation="MAKLTSAVPVLTARDVAGAVEFWTDRLGFSRDFVEDDFAGVVRDD
                     VTLFISAVQDQVVPDNTLAWVWVRGLDELYAEWSEVVSTNFRDASGPAMTEIGEQPWGR
                     EFALRDPAGNCVHFVAEEQD"
     polyA_signal    5803..5924
                     /label=SV40 poly(A) signal
                     /note="SV40 polyadenylation signal"
     primer_bind     complement(5840..5859)
                     /label=SV40pA-R
                     /note="SV40 polyA, reverse primer"
     primer_bind     5894..5913
                     /label=EBV-rev
                     /note="SV40 polyA terminator, reverse primer"
     primer_bind     complement(5973..5989)
                     /label=M13 rev
                     /note="common sequencing primer, one of multiple similar
                     variants"
     primer_bind     complement(5973..5989)
                     /label=M13 Reverse
                     /note="In lacZ gene. Also called M13-rev"
     primer_bind     complement(5986..6008)
                     /label=M13/pUC Reverse
                     /note="In lacZ gene"
     protein_bind    5997..6013
                     /label=lac operator
                     /bound_moiety="lac repressor encoded by lacI"
                     /note="The lac repressor binds to the lac operator to
                     inhibit transcription in E. coli. This inhibition can be
                     relieved by adding lactose or
                     isopropyl-beta-D-thiogalactopyranoside (IPTG)."
     promoter        complement(6021..6051)
                     /label=lac promoter
                     /note="promoter for the E. coli lac operon"
     protein_bind    6066..6087
                     /label=CAP binding site
                     /bound_moiety="E. coli catabolite activator protein"
                     /note="CAP binding activates transcription in the presence
                     of cAMP."
     primer_bind     complement(6204..6221)
                     /label=L4440
                     /note="L4440 vector, forward primer"
     rep_origin      complement(6375..6963)
                     /direction=LEFT
                     /label=ori
                     /note="high-copy-number ColE1/pMB1/pBR322/pUC origin of
                     replication"
     primer_bind     complement(6455..6474)
                     /label=pBR322ori-F
                     /note="pBR322 origin, forward primer"
     CDS             complement(7134..7994)
                     /codon_start=1
                     /gene="bla"
                     /product="beta-lactamase"
                     /label=AmpR
                     /note="confers resistance to ampicillin, carbenicillin, and
                     related antibiotics"
                     /translation="MSIQHFRVALIPFFAAFCLPVFAHPETLVKVKDAEDQLGARVGYI
                     ELDLNSGKILESFRPEERFPMMSTFKVLLCGAVLSRIDAGQEQLGRRIHYSQNDLVEYS
                     PVTEKHLTDGMTVRELCSAAITMSDNTAANLLLTTIGGPKELTAFLHNMGDHVTRLDRW
                     EPELNEAIPNDERDTTMPVAMATTLRKLLTGELLTLASRQQLIDWMEADKVAGPLLRSA
                     LPAGWFIADKSGAGERGSRGIIAALGPDGKPSRIVVIYTTGSQATMDERNRQIAEIGAS
                     LIKHW"
     primer_bind     7757..7776
                     /label=Amp-R
                     /note="Ampicillin resistance gene, reverse primer"
     promoter        complement(7995..8099)
                     /gene="bla"
                     /label=AmpR promoter
     primer_bind     complement(8174..8193)
                     /label=pRS-marker
                     /note="pRS vectors, use to sequence yeast selectable
                     marker"
     enhancer        8365..8744
                     /label=CMV enhancer
                     /note="human cytomegalovirus immediate early enhancer"
     promoter        8746..8944
                     /label=CMV promoter
                     /note="human cytomegalovirus (CMV) immediate early
                     promoter"
     primer_bind     8899..8919
                     /label=CMV-F
                     /note="Human CMV immediate early promoter, forward primer"
     LTR             8962..9142
                     /label=5' LTR (truncated)
                     /note="truncated 5' long terminal repeat (LTR) from HIV-1"
     misc_feature    9189..9314
                     /label=HIV-1 Psi
                     /note="packaging signal of human immunodeficiency virus
                     type 1"
     misc_feature    9807..10040
                     /label=RRE
                     /note="The Rev response element (RRE) of HIV-1 allows for
                     Rev-dependent mRNA export from the nucleus to the
                     cytoplasm."
ORIGIN
        1 agaaaagaat gaacaagaat tattggaatt agataaatgg gcaagtttgt ggaattggtt
       61 taacataaca aattggctgt ggtatataaa attattcata atgatagtag gaggcttggt
      121 aggtttaaga atagtttttg ctgtactttc tatagtgaat agagttaggc agggatattc
      181 accattatcg tttcagaccc acctcccaac cccgagggga cccgacaggc ccgaaggaat
      241 agaagaagaa ggtggagaga gagacagaga cagatccatt cgattagtga acggatcggc
      301 actgcgtgcg ccaattctgc agacaaatgg cagtattcat ccacaatttt aaaagaaaag
      361 gggggattgg ggggtacagt gcaggggaaa gaatagtaga cataatagca acagacatac
      421 aaactaaaga attacaaaaa caaattacaa aaattcaaaa ttttcgggtt tattacaggg
      481 acagcagaga tccagtttgg ttagatctcg agtttaccac tccctatcag tgatagagaa
      541 aagtgaaagt cgagtttacc actccctatc agtgatagag aaaagtgaaa gtcgagttta
      601 ccactcccta tcagtgatag agaaaagtga aagtcgagtt taccactccc tatcagtgat
      661 agagaaaagt gaaagtcgag tttaccactc cctatcagtg atagagaaaa gtgaaagtcg
      721 agtttaccac tccctatcag tgatagagaa aagtgaaagt cgagtttacc actccctatc
      781 agtgatagag aaaagtgaaa gtcgagctcg gtacccgggt cgaggtaggc gtgtacggtg
      841 ggaggcctat ataagcagag ctcgtttagt gaaccgtcag atcgcctgga gacgccatcc
      901 acgctgtttt gacctccata gaagacaccg ggaccgatcc agcctccgcg gccccgaatt
      961 gcgctcgagg aatcaaaagt caggttggag tagcgccgga cagtggatgg ccttgactga
     1021 cggcggctgg tgcctgccaa agcgtttcgg ggctgctgct gcggacgccg gcgactccgg
     1081 gccctttcca gcgcgggagc cctcctcgcc gctttccccc atctcgtctt cgtcctcctc
     1141 ctgctcccgg ggcggggatc gcggtccctg cggcgccagc aactgcagga cgccgcagct
     1201 cgacgccgag gcggtggcgg gacctccggg ccgctcgctc ttgctcagcc cctacgcctc
     1261 gcatcccttc gccgctgccc acggagccgc ggcgcccggg gtcgcaggcc ccgggagcgc
     1321 cctgtcgact tgggaggacc tgttgctctt cactgacctc gatcaggccg cgaccgccag
     1381 caagctgttg tggtccagcc ggggcgccaa actgagcccc ttcgcggccg agcagccgga
     1441 ggaaatgtac cagaccctcg ccgccctgtc cagccagggg cccgccgctt acgacggcgc
     1501 gcccggcggc ttcgtgcact ccgcagcggc ggcggccgct gccgccgcgg cagccagctc
     1561 cccggtctac gtgcccacca cgcgcgtggg ctccatgctg tccggcctgc cctaccttca
     1621 aggggcgggc agcgggccca gcaatcacgc gggcggagcg ggtgcccacc caggctggtc
     1681 ccaggcctcc gccgacagcc ccccgtatgg cgggggtggc gcagccggcg gcggcgcggc
     1741 cggacctgga ggtgcgggat cggctacggc ccacgcctct gcacgctttc cctactcgcc
     1801 cagcccgccc atggccaacg gcgccgcgcg aaaccccggg ggctacgtgg ctgcgggcgg
     1861 cacgggcgca ggcagtgtga gtggaggtgg cggcagcctg gcggccatgg gtggccggga
     1921 gcaccagtac agctcgctgt ccgcagctcg gccgctgaac ggaacgtacc accaccacca
     1981 tcaccatcac ccgacctact cgccctacat ggccgcaccg ctgactcctg cctggccagc
     2041 aggacccttc gaaacgccgg tgctccacag cttacagggc cgcgcgggag ctccactccc
     2101 ggtgccacgg ggccccagca cagacctgtt ggaggacctg tcggagagcc gcgagtgcgt
     2161 gaactgcggc tccatccaga cgccactgtg gagacgagac ggcaccggtc attacctgtg
     2221 caatgcatgc ggtctctaca gcaagatgaa tggcctcagc aggcccctca tcaagccaca
     2281 gaagcgcgtg ccttcatcac ggcggcttgg actgtcctgt gccaactgtc acaccacaac
     2341 cactacctta tggcgtagaa atgctgaggg tgagcctgtg tgcaatgctt gcgggctcta
     2401 tatgaaactc catggggtgc ctcgaccact tgctatgaaa aaagaaggaa ttcaaaccag
     2461 gaaacgaaaa cctaaaaata taaataagtc aaaagcttgc tccggtaaca gcagtggctc
     2521 tgtccctatg actcctactt cctcttcttc taattcagat gactgcacca aaaatacttc
     2581 tccttctaca caagcgacca cctcaggggt aggggcatca gtgatgtctg cagtgggaga
     2641 aaacgccaac cccgagaaca gtgacctcaa gtattcaggt caagacggcc tctacatagg
     2701 tgtcagtctg tcctcccctg ccgaagtcac atcctccgtg cgacaggatt cttggtgtgc
     2761 tctggccctg gcctgagctg gtgctaccaa gaggcaattc gatatcaagc ttatcgataa
     2821 tcaacctctg gattacaaaa tttgtgaaag attgactggt attcttaact atgttgctcc
     2881 ttttacgcta tgtggatacg ctgctttaat gcctttgtat catgctattg cttcccgtat
     2941 ggctttcatt ttctcctcct tgtataaatc ctggttgctg tctctttatg aggagttgtg
     3001 gcccgttgtc aggcaacgtg gcgtggtgtg cactgtgttt gctgacgcaa cccccactgg
     3061 ttggggcatt gccaccacct gtcagctcct ttccgggact ttcgctttcc ccctccctat
     3121 tgccacggcg gaactcatcg ccgcctgcct tgcccgctgc tggacagggg ctcggctgtt
     3181 gggcactgac aattccgtgg tgttgtcggg gaaatcatcg tcctttcctt ggctgctcgc
     3241 ctgtgttgcc acctggattc tgcgcgggac gtccttctgc tacgtccctt cggccctcaa
     3301 tccagcggac cttccttccc gcggcctgct gccggctctg cggcctcttc cgcgtcttcg
     3361 ccttcgccct cagacgagtc ggatctccct ttgggccgcc tccccgcatc gataccgtcg
     3421 acctcgagac ctagaaaaac atggagcaat cacaagtagc aatacagcag ctaccaatgc
     3481 tgattgtgcc tggctagaag cacaagagga ggaggaggtg ggttttccag tcacacctca
     3541 ggtaccttta agaccaatga cttacaaggc agctgtagat cttagccact ttttaaaaga
     3601 aaagggggga ctggaagggc taattcactc ccaacgaaga caagatatcc ttgatctgtg
     3661 gatctaccac acacaaggct acttccctga ttggcagaac tacacaccag ggccagggat
     3721 cagatatcca ctgacctttg gatggtgcta caagctagta ccagttgagc aagagaaggt
     3781 agaagaagcc aatgaaggag agaacacccg cttgttacac cctgtgagcc tgcatgggat
     3841 ggatgacccg gagagagaag tattagagtg gaggtttgac agccgcctag catttcatca
     3901 catggcccga gagctgcatc cggactgtac tgggtctctc tggttagacc agatctgagc
     3961 ctgggagctc tctggctaac tagggaaccc actgcttaag cctcaataaa gcttgccttg
     4021 agtgcttcaa gtagtgtgtg cccgtctgtt gtgtgactct ggtaactaga gatccctcag
     4081 acccttttag tcagtgtgga aaatctctag cagggcccgt ttaaacccgc tgatcagcct
     4141 cgactgtgcc ttctagttgc cagccatctg ttgtttgccc ctcccccgtg ccttccttga
     4201 ccctggaagg tgccactccc actgtccttt cctaataaaa tgaggaaatt gcatcgcatt
     4261 gtctgagtag gtgtcattct attctggggg gtggggtggg gcaggacagc aagggggagg
     4321 attgggaaga caatagcagg catgctgggg atgcggtggg ctctatggct tctgaggcgg
     4381 aaagaaccag ctggggctct agggggtatc cccnnnnnnn nnnnnnnnnn nnnnnnnnnn
     4441 nnnnnnnnnn nnnnnnnnnn nnnnnnnnnn nnnnnnnnnn nnnnnnnnnn nnnnnnnnnn
     4501 nnnnnnnnnn nnnnnnnnnn nnnnnnnnnn nnnnnnncnn nnnnnnnnnn nnnnnnnnnn
     4561 nnnnnnnnnn nnnnnnnnnn nnnnnnnnnn nnnnnnnnnn nnnnnnnnnn nnnnnnnnnn
     4621 nnnnnnnnna nnnnnnnnnn nnnnnnnnnn nnnnnnnnnn nnnnnnnnnn nnnnnnnnnc
     4681 ctttgacgtt ggagtccacg ttctttaata gtggactctt gttccaaact ggaacaacac
     4741 tcaaccctat ctcggtctat tcttttgatt tataagggat tttgccgatt tcggcctatt
     4801 ggttaaaaaa tgagctgatt taacaaaaat ttaacgcgaa ttaattctgt ggaatgtgtg
     4861 tcagttaggg tgtggaaagt ccccaggctc cccagcaggc agaagtatgc aaagcatgca
     4921 tctcaattag tcagcaacca ggtgtggaaa gtccccaggc tccccagcag gcagaagtat
     4981 gcaaagcatg catctcaatt agtcagcaac catagtcccg cccctaactc cgcccatccc
     5041 gcccctaact ccgcccagtt ccgcccattc tccgccccat ggctgactaa ttttttttat
     5101 ttatgcagag gccgaggccg cctctgcctc tgagctattc cagaagtagt gaggaggctt
     5161 ttttggaggc ctaggctttt gcaaaaagct cccgggagct tgtatatcca ttttcggatc
     5221 tgatcagcac gtgttgacaa ttaatcatcg gcatagtata tcggcatagt ataatacgac
     5281 aaggtgagga actaaaccat ggccaagttg accagtgccg ttccggtgct caccgcgcgc
     5341 gacgtcgccg gagcggtcga gttctggacc gaccggctcg ggttctcccg ggacttcgtg
     5401 gaggacgact tcgccggtgt ggtccgggac gacgtgaccc tgttcatcag cgcggtccag
     5461 gaccaggtgg tgccggacaa caccctggcc tgggtgtggg tgcgcggcct ggacgagctg
     5521 tacgccgagt ggtcggaggt cgtgtccacg aacttccggg acgcctccgg gccggccatg
     5581 accgagatcg gcgagcagcc gtgggggcgg gagttcgccc tgcgcgaccc ggccggcaac
     5641 tgcgtgcact tcgtggccga ggagcaggac tgacacgtgc tacgagattt cgattccacc
     5701 gccgccttct atgaaaggtt gggcttcgga atcgttttcc gggacgccgg ctggatgatc
     5761 ctccagcgcg gggatctcat gctggagttc ttcgcccacc ccaacttgtt tattgcagct
     5821 tataatggtt acaaataaag caatagcatc acaaatttca caaataaagc atttttttca
     5881 ctgcattcta gttgtggttt gtccaaactc atcaatgtat cttatcatgt ctgtataccg
     5941 tcgacctcta gctagagctt ggcgtaatca tggtcatagc tgtttcctgt gtgaaattgt
     6001 tatccgctca caattccaca caacatacga gccggaagca taaagtgtaa agcctggggt
     6061 gcctaatgag tgagctaact cacattaatt gcgttgcgct cactgcccgc tttccagtcg
     6121 ggaaacctgt cgtgccagct gcattaatga atcggccaac gcgcggggag aggcggtttg
     6181 cgtattgggc gctcttccgc ttcctcgctc actgactcgc tgcgctcggt cgttcggctg
     6241 cggcgagcgg tatcagctca ctcaaaggcg gtaatacggt tatccacaga atcaggggat
     6301 aacgcaggaa agaacatgtg agcaaaaggc cagcaaaagg ccaggaaccg taaaaaggcc
     6361 gcgttgctgg cgtttttcca taggctccgc ccccctgacg agcatcacaa aaatcgacgc
     6421 tcaagtcaga ggtggcgaaa cccgacagga ctataaagat accaggcgtt tccccctgga
     6481 agctccctcg tgcgctctcc tgttccgacc ctgccgctta ccggatacct gtccgccttt
     6541 ctcccttcgg gaagcgtggc gctttctcat agctcacgct gtaggtatct cagttcggtg
     6601 taggtcgttc gctccaagct gggctgtgtg cacgaacccc ccgttcagcc cgaccgctgc
     6661 gccttatccg gtaactatcg tcttgagtcc aacccggtaa gacacgactt atcgccactg
     6721 gcagcagcca ctggtaacag gattagcaga gcgaggtatg taggcggtgc tacagagttc
     6781 ttgaagtggt ggcctaacta cggctacact agaagaacag tatttggtat ctgcgctctg
     6841 ctgaagccag ttaccttcgg aaaaagagtt ggtagctctt gatccggcaa acaaaccacc
     6901 gctggtagcg gtggtttttt tgtttgcaag cagcagatta cgcgcagaaa aaaaggatct
     6961 caagaagatc ctttgatctt ttctacgggg tctgacgctc agtggaacga aaactcacgt
     7021 taagggattt tggtcatgag attatcaaaa aggatcttca cctagatcct tttaaattaa
     7081 aaatgaagtt ttaaatcaat ctaaagtata tatgagtaaa cttggtctga cagttaccaa
     7141 tgcttaatca gtgaggcacc tatctcagcg atctgtctat ttcgttcatc catagttgcc
     7201 tgactccccg tcgtgtagat aactacgata cgggagggct taccatctgg ccccagtgct
     7261 gcaatgatac cgcgagaccc acgctcaccg gctccagatt tatcagcaat aaaccagcca
     7321 gccggaaggg ccgagcgcag aagtggtcct gcaactttat ccgcctccat ccagtctatt
     7381 aattgttgcc gggaagctag agtaagtagt tcgccagtta atagtttgcg caacgttgtt
     7441 gccattgcta caggcatcgt ggtgtcacgc tcgtcgtttg gtatggcttc attcagctcc
     7501 ggttcccaac gatcaaggcg agttacatga tcccccatgt tgtgcaaaaa agcggttagc
     7561 tccttcggtc ctccgatcgt tgtcagaagt aagttggccg cagtgttatc actcatggtt
     7621 atggcagcac tgcataattc tcttactgtc atgccatccg taagatgctt ttctgtgact
     7681 ggtgagtact caaccaagtc attctgagaa tagtgtatgc ggcgaccgag ttgctcttgc
     7741 ccggcgtcaa tacgggataa taccgcgcca catagcagaa ctttaaaagt gctcatcatt
     7801 ggaaaacgtt cttcggggcg aaaactctca aggatcttac cgctgttgag atccagttcg
     7861 atgtaaccca ctcgtgcacc caactgatct tcagcatctt ttactttcac cagcgtttct
     7921 gggtgagcaa aaacaggaag gcaaaatgcc gcaaaaaagg gaataagggc gacacggaaa
     7981 tgttgaatac tcatactctt cctttttcaa tattattgaa gcatttatca gggttattgt
     8041 ctcatgagcg gatacatatt tgaatgtatt tagaaaaata aacaaatagg ggttccgcgc
     8101 acatttcccc gaaaagtgcc acctgacgtc gacggatcgg gagatctccc gatcccctat
     8161 ggtgcactct cagtacaatc tgctctgatg ccgcatagtt aagccagtat ctgctccctg
     8221 cttgtgtgtt ggaggtcgct gagtagtgcg cgagcaaaat ttaagctaca acaaggcaag
     8281 gcttgaccga caattgcatg aagaatctgc ttagggttag gcgttttgcg ctgcttcgcg
     8341 atgtacgggc cagatatacg cgttgacatt gattattgac tagttattaa tagtaatcaa
     8401 ttacggggtc attagttcat agcccatata tggagttccg cgttacataa cttacggtaa
     8461 atggcccgcc tggctgaccg cccaacgacc cccgcccatt gacgtcaata atgacgtatg
     8521 ttcccatagt aacgccaata gggactttcc attgacgtca atgggtggag tatttacggt
     8581 aaactgccca cttggcagta catcaagtgt atcatatgcc aagtacgccc cctattgacg
     8641 tcaatgacgg taaatggccc gcctggcatt atgcccagta catgacctta tgggactttc
     8701 ctacttggca gtacatctac gtattagtca tcgctattac catggtgatg cggttttggc
     8761 agtacatcaa tgggcgtgga tagcggtttg actcacgggg atttccaagt ctccacccca
     8821 ttgacgtcaa tgggagtttg ttttggcacc aaaatcaacg ggactttcca aaatgtcgta
     8881 acaactccgc cccattgacg caaatgggcg gtaggcgtgt acggtgggag gtctatataa
     8941 gcagcgcgtt ttgcctgtac tgggtctctc tggttagacc agatctgagc ctgggagctc
     9001 tctggctaac tagggaaccc actgcttaag cctcaataaa gcttgccttg agtgcttcaa
     9061 gtagtgtgtg cccgtctgtt gtgtgactct ggtaactaga gatccctcag acccttttag
     9121 tcagtgtgga aaatctctag cagtggcgcc cgaacaggga cttgaaagcg aaagggaaac
     9181 cagaggagct ctctcgacgc aggactcggc ttgctgaagc gcgcacggca agaggcgagg
     9241 ggcggcgact ggtgagtacg ccaaaaattt tgactagcgg aggctagaag gagagagatg
     9301 ggtgcgagag cgtcagtatt aagcggggga gaattagatc gcgatgggaa aaaattcggt
     9361 taaggccagg gggaaagaaa aaatataaat taaaacatat agtatgggca agcagggagc
     9421 tagaacgatt cgcagttaat cctggcctgt tagaaacatc agaaggctgt agacaaatac
     9481 tgggacagct acaaccatcc cttcagacag gatcagaaga acttagatca ttatataata
     9541 cagtagcaac cctctattgt gtgcatcaaa ggatagagat aaaagacacc aaggaagctt
     9601 tagacaagat agaggaagag caaaacaaaa gtaagaccac cgcacagcaa gcggccgctg
     9661 atcttcagac ctggaggagg agatatgagg gacaattgga gaagtgaatt atataaatat
     9721 aaagtagtaa aaattgaacc attaggagta gcacccacca aggcaaagag aagagtggtg
     9781 cagagagaaa aaagagcagt gggaatagga gctttgttcc ttgggttctt gggagcagca
     9841 ggaagcacta tgggcgcagc gtcaatgacg ctgacggtac aggccagaca attattgtct
     9901 ggtatagtgc agcagcagaa caatttgctg agggctattg aggcgcaaca gcatctgttg
     9961 caactcacag tctggggcat caagcagctc caggcaagaa tcctggctgt ggaaagatac
    10021 ctaaaggatc aacagctcct ggggatttgg ggttgctctg gaaaactcat ttgcaccact
    10081 gctgtgcctt ggaatgctag ttggagtaat aaatctctgg aacagatttg gaatcacacg
    10141 acctggatgg agtgggacag agaaattaac aattacacaa gcttaataca ctccttaatt
    10201 gaagaatcgc aaaaccagca
//
